Addgene plasmid #138875: pPD062 ZF43x2-Spaced_EYFP
Purpose: EYFP reporter vector for the ZF43x2-Spaced promoter
Depositing lab: Joshua Leonard. Depositing organization: Northwestern University. Publication: The COMET toolkit for composing customizable genetic programs in mammalian cells. Donahue PS, Draut JW, Muldoon JJ, Edelstein HI, Bagheri N, Leonard JN. Nat Commun. 2020 Feb 7;11(1):779. doi: 10.1038/s41467-019-14147-5. PubMed 32034124.
Backbone
  Vector backbone: pPD027 Reporter Template v1 (Near Spaced)
  Vector type: Mammalian Expression, Synthetic Biology
Growth in bacteria
  Bacterial resistance: Ampicillin, 100 μg/mL
  Growth temperature: 37°C
  Growth strain: DH5alpha
  Copy number: High Copy
Gene/Insert
  Gene/Insert name: ZF43x2-Spaced
  Species: Synthetic
  Promoter: ZF43x2-Spaced
  Cloning method: Restriction Enzyme; 5′ cloning site BglII (not destroyed); 3′ cloning site NheI (not destroyed)
  Sequencing primers: 5′ CGACACGGAAATGTTGAATAC; 3′ TAGAAGGCACAGTCGAGG
Terms and licenses: Academic/Nonprofit Terms; Industry Terms: Not Available to Industry
Depositor comments: Leonard Lab plasmid reference number: L1403
How to cite: pPD062 ZF43x2-Spaced_EYFP was a gift from Joshua Leonard (Addgene plasmid # 138875 ; http://n2t.net/addgene:138875 ; RRID:Addgene_138875)
