[The description below was written by a language model from this plasmid's Addgene catalogue record and pLannotate feature annotations shown in this document.]
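Description:
pPD062 ZF43x2-Spaced_EYFP is a small (about 4.3 kb) mammalian reporter plasmid from the COMET toolkit, a collection of synthetic parts for building customizable transcriptional programs in mammalian cells. It was made by cloning the synthetic ZF43x2-Spaced promoter element between retained BglII and NheI sites of the reporter template backbone pPD027 (Near Spaced). In bacteria it is maintained at high copy through a ColE1/pUC-type origin and selected with ampicillin via the β-lactamase gene and its native promoter. An f1 origin is also present, along with vestigial lac promoter/operator and lacI fragments carried over from the parental vector.

The payload is a single reporter unit. The name indicates two spaced binding sites for the zinc-finger domain ZF43, although these sites are not individually annotated in the feature table. They would lie at the start of the sequence, upstream of a minimal TATA-box promoter fragment with low basal activity. This drives the EYFP coding sequence, and transcription is terminated by the bovine growth hormone polyadenylation signal. Because the minimal promoter is weak on its own, yellow fluorescence should depend largely on recruitment of a cognate ZF43-based synthetic transcription factor supplied from another construct, so EYFP serves as a readout of that factor's activity.

Downstream there is an SV40 early promoter and SV40 poly(A) signal flanking only a short fragment of a bleomycin-resistance gene. The plasmid therefore does not appear to carry an intact mammalian selection marker, which suits it to transient transfection. Typical use is characterizing or tuning zinc-finger activators and inhibitors and assembling genetic circuits.
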