Features (pLannotate 1.2.2; 16 found; start..end, strand, type, name):
    120..136     +  promoter       minP (fragment): minimal TATA-box promoter with low basal activity
    178..894     +  CDS            EYFP: EYFP is a basic (constitutively fluorescent) green/yellow fluorescent protein published in 1996, derived from Aequorea victoria. It is reported to be a very rapidly-maturing weak dimer with high acid sensitivity.
    948..1172    +  polyA_signal   bGH poly(A) signal: bovine growth hormone polyadenylation signal
   1176..1197    +  promoter       SV40 promoter (fragment): SV40 enhancer and early promoter
   1218..1646    +  rep_origin     f1 ori (sequence partly withheld): f1 bacteriophage origin of replication; arrow indicates direction of (+) strand synthesis
   1651..1673    +  promoter       SV40 promoter (fragment): SV40 enhancer and early promoter
   1674..1865    +  promoter       SV40 promoter: SV40 early promoter
   1892..1990    +  CDS            ble (fragment): BLE_KLEPN - Experimental evidence at protein level: Swiss-Prot protein existence level 1. Binding protein with a strong affinity to the bleomycin family of antibiotics. Binds to CL990; an antimitotic-antibiotic compound. From Klebsiella pneumoniae.
   1985..2106    +  polyA_signal   SV40 poly(A) signal: SV40 polyadenylation signal
   2179..2195    -  protein_bind   lac operator: The lac repressor binds to the lac operator to inhibit transcription in E. coli. This inhibition can be relieved by adding lactose or isopropyl-β-D-thiogalactopyranoside (IPTG). lac repressor encoded by lacI
   2203..2233    -  promoter       lac promoter: promoter for the E. coli lac operon
   2248..2269    -  protein_bind   CAP binding site: CAP binding activates transcription in the presence of cAMP. E. coli catabolite activator protein
   2282..2374    -  CDS            lacI (fragment): lac repressor; lacI; The lac repressor binds to the lac operator to inhibit transcription in E. coli. This inhibition can be relieved by adding lactose or isopropyl-β-D-thiogalactopyranoside (IPTG).
   2557..3145    -  rep_origin     ori: high-copy-number ColE1/pMB1/pBR322/pUC origin of replication
   3316..4176    -  CDS            AmpR: β-lactamase; bla; confers resistance to ampicillin, carbenicillin, and related antibiotics
   4177..4281    -  promoter       AmpR promoter: bla
>Addgene plasmid #138875 | pPD062 ZF43x2-Spaced_EYFP | addgene full sequence | sequence record 323337 | Addgene NGS Result
CACATTTCCCCGAAAAGTGCCACCTGACGTCGACGGATCGGGAGATCTGAATTCGGATCCAGAGTGAGGA
CTACCTATAGAAGTAAGAGTGAGGACAATCGTATACAAGTAGATCCCTCTAGAGGGTATATAATGGGGGC
CACTAGTCTACTACCAGAGCTCATCGCTAGCGCCACCATGGTGAGCAAGGGCGAGGAGCTGTTCACCGGG
GTGGTGCCCATCCTGGTCGAGCTGGACGGCGACGTAAACGGCCACAAGTTCAGCGTGTCCGGCGAGGGCG
AGGGCGATGCCACCTACGGCAAGCTGACCCTGAAGTTCATCTGCACCACCGGCAAGCTGCCCGTGCCCTG
GCCCACCCTCGTGACCACCTTCGGCTACGGCCTGCAGTGCTTCGCCCGCTACCCCGACCACATGAAGCAG
CACGACTTCTTCAAGTCCGCCATGCCCGAAGGCTACGTCCAGGAGCGCACCATCTTCTTCAAGGACGACG
GCAACTACAAGACCCGCGCCGAGGTGAAGTTCGAGGGCGACACCCTGGTGAACCGCATCGAGCTGAAGGG
CATCGACTTCAAGGAGGACGGCAACATCCTGGGGCACAAGCTGGAGTACAACTACAACAGCCACAACGTC
TATATCATGGCCGACAAGCAGAAGAACGGCATCAAGGTGAACTTCAAGATCCGCCACAACATCGAGGACG
GCAGCGTGCAGCTCGCCGACCACTACCAGCAGAACACCCCCATCGGCGACGGCCCCGTGCTGCTGCCCGA
CAACCACTACCTGAGCTACCAGTCCGCCCTGAGCAAAGACCCCAACGAGAAGCGCGATCACATGGTCCTG
CTGGAGTTCGTGACCGCCGCCGGGATCACTCTCGGCATGGACGAGCTGTACAAGTAGGCGGCCGCTCGAG
TCTAGAGGGCCCGTTTAAACCCGCTGATCAGCCTCGACTGTGCCTTCTAGTTGCCAGCCATCTGTTGTTT
GCCCCTCCCCCGTGCCTTCCTTGACCCTGGAAGGTGCCACTCCCACTGTCCTTTCCTAATAAAATGAGGA
AATTGCATCGCATTGTCTGAGTAGGTGTCATTCTATTCTGGGGGGTGGGGTGGGGCAGGACAGCAAGGGG
GAGGATTGGGAAGACAATAGCAGGCATGCTGGGGATGCGGTGGGCTCTATGGCTTCTGAGGCGGAAAGAA
CCAGCTGGGGCTCTAGGGGGTATCCCC
[124 nt withheld, positions 1218-1341]
C
[91 nt withheld, positions 1343-1433]
A
[49 nt withheld, positions 1435-1483]
CCTTTGACGTTGGAGTCCACGTTCTTT
[37 nt withheld, positions 1511-1547]
ACCCTATCTCGGTCTATTCTTTTGATTTATAAGGGATTTTGCCGATTTCGGCCTATTGGTTAAAAAATGA
GCTGATTTAACAAAAATTTAACGCGAATTAATTCTGTGGAATGTGTGTCAGTTAGGCTCAATTAGTCAGC
AACCATAGTCCCGCCCCTAACTCCGCCCATCCCGCCCCTAACTCCGCCCAGTTCCGCCCATTCTCCGCCC
CATGGCTGACTAATTTTTTTTATTTATGCAGAGGCCGAGGCCGCCTCTGCCTCTGAGCTATTCCAGAAGT
AGTGAGGAGGCTTTTTTGGAGGCCTAGGCTTTTGCAAAAAGCTCCCGGGAGCTTGTATATCCATTTTCGG
AGGTTGGGCTTCGGAATCGTTTTCCGGGACGCCGGCTGGATGATCCTCCAGCGCGGGGATCTCATGCTGG
AGTTCTTCGCCCACCCCAACTTGTTTATTGCAGCTTATAATGGTTACAAATAAAGCAATAGCATCACAAA
TTTCACAAATAAAGCATTTTTTTCACTGCATTCTAGTTGTGGTTTGTCCAAACTCATCAATGTATCTTAT
CATGTCTGTATACCGTCGACCTCTAGCTAGAGCTTGGCGTAATCATGGTCATAGCTGTTTCCTGTGTGAA
ATTGTTATCCGCTCACAATTCCACACAACATACGAGCCGGAAGCATAAAGTGTAAAGCCTGGGGTGCCTA
ATGAGTGAGCTAACTCACATTAATTGCGTTGCGCTCACTGCCCGCTTTCCAGTCGGGAAACCTGTCGTGC
CAGCTGCATTAATGAATCGGCCAACGCGCGGGGAGAGGCGGTTTGCGTATTGGGCGCTCTTCCGCTTCCT
CGCTCACTGACTCGCTGCGCTCGGTCGTTCGGCTGCGGCGAGCGGTATCAGCTCACTCAAAGGCGGTAAT
ACGGTTATCCACAGAATCAGGGGATAACGCAGGAAAGAACATGTGAGCAAAAGGCCAGCAAAAGGCCAGG
AACCGTAAAAAGGCCGCGTTGCTGGCGTTTTTCCATAGGCTCCGCCCCCCTGACGAGCATCACAAAAATC
GACGCTCAAGTCAGAGGTGGCGAAACCCGACAGGACTATAAAGATACCAGGCGTTTCCCCCTGGAAGCTC
CCTCGTGCGCTCTCCTGTTCCGACCCTGCCGCTTACCGGATACCTGTCCGCCTTTCTCCCTTCGGGAAGC
GTGGCGCTTTCTCATAGCTCACGCTGTAGGTATCTCAGTTCGGTGTAGGTCGTTCGCTCCAAGCTGGGCT
GTGTGCACGAACCCCCCGTTCAGCCCGACCGCTGCGCCTTATCCGGTAACTATCGTCTTGAGTCCAACCC
GGTAAGACACGACTTATCGCCACTGGCAGCAGCCACTGGTAACAGGATTAGCAGAGCGAGGTATGTAGGC
GGTGCTACAGAGTTCTTGAAGTGGTGGCCTAACTACGGCTACACTAGAAGAACAGTATTTGGTATCTGCG
CTCTGCTGAAGCCAGTTACCTTCGGAAAAAGAGTTGGTAGCTCTTGATCCGGCAAACAAACCACCGCTGG
TAGCGGTGGTTTTTTTGTTTGCAAGCAGCAGATTACGCGCAGAAAAAAAGGATCTCAAGAAGATCCTTTG
ATCTTTTCTACGGGGTCTGACGCTCAGTGGAACGAAAACTCACGTTAAGGGATTTTGGTCATGAGATTAT
CAAAAAGGATCTTCACCTAGATCCTTTTAAATTAAAAATGAAGTTTTAAATCAATCTAAAGTATATATGA
GTAAACTTGGTCTGACAGTTACCAATGCTTAATCAGTGAGGCACCTATCTCAGCGATCTGTCTATTTCGT
TCATCCATAGTTGCCTGACTCCCCGTCGTGTAGATAACTACGATACGGGAGGGCTTACCATCTGGCCCCA
GTGCTGCAATGATACCGCGAGATCCACGCTCACCGGCTCCAGATTTATCAGCAATAAACCAGCCAGCCGG
AAGGGCCGAGCGCAGAAGTGGTCCTGCAACTTTATCCGCCTCCATCCAGTCTATTAATTGTTGCCGGGAA
GCTAGAGTAAGTAGTTCGCCAGTTAATAGTTTGCGCAACGTTGTTGCCATTGCTACAGGCATCGTGGTGT
CACGCTCGTCGTTTGGTATGGCTTCATTCAGCTCCGGTTCCCAACGATCAAGGCGAGTTACATGATCCCC
CATGTTGTGCAAAAAAGCGGTTAGCTCCTTCGGTCCTCCGATCGTTGTCAGAAGTAAGTTGGCCGCAGTG
TTATCACTCATGGTTATGGCAGCACTGCATAATTCTCTTACTGTCATGCCATCCGTAAGATGCTTTTCTG
TGACTGGTGAGTACTCAACCAAGTCATTCTGAGAATAGTGTATGCGGCGACCGAGTTGCTCTTGCCCGGC
GTCAATACGGGATAATACCGCGCCACATAGCAGAACTTTAAAAGTGCTCATCATTGGAAAACGTTCTTCG
GGGCGAAAACTCTCAAGGATCTTACCGCTGTTGAGATCCAGTTCGATGTAACCCACTCGTGCACCCAACT
GATCTTCAGCATCTTTTACTTTCACCAGCGTTTCTGGGTGAGCAAAAACAGGAAGGCAAAATGCCGCAAA
AAAGGGAATAAGGGCGACACGGAAATGTTGAATACTCATACTCTTCCTTTTTCAATATTATTGAAGCATT
TATCAGGGTTATTGTCTCATGAGCGGATACATATTTGAATGTATTTAGAAAAATAAACAAATAGGGGTTC
CGCG
