>Addgene plasmid #138875 | pPD062 ZF43x2-Spaced_EYFP | depositor partial sequence | sequence record 268417 | ZF43x2-Spaced promoter
AGATCTGAATTCGGATCCAGAGTGAGGACTACCTATAGAAGTAAGAGTGAGGACAATCGTATACAAGTAG
ATCCCTCTAGAGGGTATATAATGGGGGCCACTAGTCTACTACCAGAGCTCATCGCTAGC
